Addgene plasmid #67966: pJaM
Purpose: Inducible TraJ, TraM expression with arabinose.
Depositing lab: Joshua Leonard. Depositing organization: Northwestern University.
Backbone
  Vector backbone: pSB3C5
  Backbone manufacturer: Registry of Standard Parts
  Vector type: Synthetic Biology
Growth in bacteria
  Bacterial resistance: Chloramphenicol, 25 μg/mL
  Growth temperature: 37°C
  Growth strain: Top10
  Copy number: High Copy
Gene/Insert
  Gene/Insert name: TraM, TraJ
  Species: E. coli
  Promoter: pBAD
  Cloning method: Restriction Enzyme; 5′ cloning site XbaI (not destroyed); 3′ cloning site PstI (not destroyed)
  Sequencing primers: 5′ attcagcaatttgcccgtgc; 3′ atctgattaccgcctttgag
Terms and licenses: Academic/Nonprofit Terms; Industry Terms: Not Available to Industry
How to cite: pJaM was a gift from Joshua Leonard (Addgene plasmid # 67966 ; http://n2t.net/addgene:67966 ; RRID:Addgene_67966)
