[The description below was written by a language model from this plasmid's Addgene catalogue record and pLannotate feature annotations shown in this document.]
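Description:
pJaM is a bacterial synthetic-biology plasmid built on the BioBrick backbone pSB3C5 from the Registry of Standard Parts, designed for arabinose-inducible expression of the F-plasmid conjugation proteins TraJ and TraM in E. coli. It replicates from a p15A origin, which is compatible with ColE1-type plasmids in the same cell, and is selected with chloramphenicol through a cat gene driven by its own promoter. The catalogue lists the plasmid as high copy, whereas the annotated p15A origin is generally described as medium copy. The short bla, RSF ori and bom matches in the feature table are only fragments and do not appear to represent functional elements.

The payload sits between the BioBrick prefix and a set of terminators that insulate the cloning site (his operon, tonB and T3Te terminator sequences flank the insert and marker). A divergently transcribed araC regulator gene lies next to the araBAD (pBAD) promoter, so transcription is repressed without L-arabinose and activated when it is added. On the circular map the promoter reads directly into traJ, followed by a short FLAG-type epitope sequence (annotated as a fragment of 3xFLAG) that appears to be fused to the TraJ C-terminus, and then traM, an arrangement suggesting that both genes are expressed as a single operon from the one promoter. TraJ is the positive regulator of the transfer genes, and TraM is a relaxosome component that binds the oriT region and is needed for plasmid transfer. The plasmid therefore offers a way to place these two conjugation factors under external chemical control, for example in engineered DNA-transfer systems, although the record states no specific application beyond inducible expression.
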