Features (pLannotate 1.2.2; 17 found; start..end, strand, type, name):
      1..687     +  CDS            traJ: TRAJ1_ECOLI - Experimental evidence at protein level: Swiss-Prot protein existence level 1. This protein is essential for positively regulating the expression of transfer genes that are involved in the conjugal transfer of DNA between bacterial cells. From Escherichia coli (strain K12).
    688..711     +  CDS            3xFLAG (fragment): three tandem FLAG® epitope tags
    738..1118    +  CDS            traM: TRAM1_ECOLI - Experimental evidence at protein level: Swiss-Prot protein existence level 1. Conjugative DNA transfer (CDT) is the unidirectional transfer of ssDNA plasmid from a donor to a recipient cell. It is the central mechanism by which antibiotic resistance and virulence factors are propagated in bacterial populations. Part of the relaxosome, which facilitates a site- and strand-specific cut in the origin of transfer by TraI, at the nic site. Cooperatively binds 3 regions in the F plasmid oriT locus; 2 are required for autoregulation while the other is required for plasmid transfer. Bend
   1128..1170    +  terminator     his operon terminator (fragment): This putative transcriptin terminator from the E. coli his operon has a 2-bp deletion introduced during synthesis. Its efficiency has not been determined.
   1307..1338    +  terminator     tonB terminator: bidirectional E. coli tonB-P14 transcription terminator
   1385..1425    -  terminator     bacterial terminator (fragment): putative bacterial transcription terminator
   1438..1683    +  CDS            bla(M) (fragment): β-lactamase lacking the signal sequence; bla(M); allows cytosolic expression of β-lactamase
   1849..2393    +  rep_origin     p15A ori: Plasmids containing the medium-copy-number p15A origin of replication can be propagated in E. coli cells that contain a second plasmid with the ColE1 origin.
   2481..2536    +  rep_origin     RSF ori (fragment): Plasmids containing the RSF 1030 origin of replication can be propagated in E. coli cells that contain additional plasmids with compatible origins.
   2635..2661    -  misc_feature   bom (fragment): basis of mobility region from pBR322
   3004..3101    +  promoter       cat promoter: promoter of the E. coli cat gene encoding chloramphenicol acetyltransferase
   3102..3758    +  CDS            cat: CAT_ECOLX - Experimental evidence at protein level: Swiss-Prot protein existence level 1. This enzyme is an effector of chloramphenicol resistance in bacteria. From Escherichia coli. This protein is used as a marker in many commonly used cloning vectors, such as pACYC184.
   3772..3831    +  terminator     his operon terminator: This putative transcriptin terminator from the E. coli his operon has a 2-bp deletion introduced during synthesis. Its efficiency has not been determined.
   3891..3920    -  terminator     T3Te terminator: phage T3 early transcription terminator
   3967..3988    +  misc_feature   BioBrick prefix: BioBrick prefix for parts that do not start with "ATG"
   3989..4867    -  CDS            araC: L-arabinose regulatory protein; araC
   4894..5178    +  promoter       araBAD promoter: araBAD; promoter of the L-arabinose operon of E. coli; the araC regulatory gene is transcribed in the opposite direction (Guzman et al., 1995)
>Addgene plasmid #67966 | pJaM | depositor full sequence | sequence record 118466 | pJaM sequence 5198 bps
ATGTATCCGATGGATCGTATTCAACAAAAACATGCTCGTCAAATAGATCTGCTGGAAAATCTGACGGCAG
TTATTCAGGATTATCCAAATCCAGCCTGTATCAGGGACGAAACTGGAAAATTTATTTTTTGCAATACGCT
GTTTCATGAGTCATTTCTTACACAAGATCAAAGTGCTGAAAAATGGCTTCTGTCGCAGAGAGATTTTTGT
GAATTGATCTCTGTCACAGAGATGGAAGCATATAGGAATGAGCATACGCATCTTAATCTTGTAGAGGATG
TTTTTATTCAGAATAGATTCTGGACAATATCTGTCCAGTCATTTCTTAATGGACACAGAAATATTATTCT
GTGGCAATTTTATGATGCTGCTCATGTTCGTCATAAAGACAGTTATAATCAAAAAACGATTGTCAGTGAT
GATATCAGAAATATAATCAGAAGAATGAGTGATGATTCTTCTGTATCATCATATGTAAATGATGTCTTTT
ACTTATATAGCACCGGAATCAGTCATAATGCTATAGCAAGAATATTAAATATATCCATCTCCACATCAAA
GAAACACGCATCTCTGATATGCGACTACTTCTCTGTTTCTAATAAAGATGAGTTAATTATCTTACTCTAC
AATAAAAAGTTTATTTATTATTTATACGAGAAGGCTATGTGTATCATAAATACGCGTGATTACAAGGATG
ACGACGATAAGTAAGAGCTCAAAAAAGGTAATCTCTAATGGCTAAGGTGAACCTGTATATCAGCAATGAT
GCCTATGAAAAAATAAATGCGATTATTGAGAAGCGTCGACAGGAAGGGGCAAGGGAAAAAGATGTCAGTT
TTTCAGCAACAGCTTCAATGCTTCTTGAACTGGGGCTTCGTGTACATGAGGCTCAGATGGAGCGTAAAGA
GTCTGCATTTAATCAGACTGAGTTTAATAAATTGCTTCTTGAATGCGTTGTAAAAACACAATCATCAGTA
GCGAAAATTTTGGGTATTGAGTCTCTCAGTCCTCATGTCTCCGGAAATTCAAAGTTTGAATATGCCAATA
TGGTTGAAGATATCAGGGAGAAGGTATCATCTGAGATGGAACGATTTTTTCCAAAAAATGATGATGAATA
AAAGCTTCAAGGTGTCACCACCCTGCCCTTTTTCTTTAAAACCGAAAAGATTACTTCGCGTTATGCAGGC
TTCCTCGCTCACTGACTCGCTGCGCTCGGTCGTTCGGCTGCGGCGAGCGGTATCAGCTCACTCAAAGGCG
GTAATCTGCAGGAGTCACTAAGGGTTAGTTAGTTAGATTAGCAGAAAGTCAAAAGCCTCCGACCGGAGGC
TTTTGACTAAAACTTCCCTTGGGGTTATCATTGGGGCTCACTCAAAGGCGGTAATCAGATAAAAAAAATC
CTTAGCTTTCGCTAAGGATGATTTCTGCTAGAGATGGAATAGACTGGATGGAGGCGGATAAAGTTGCAGG
ACCACTTCTGCGCTCGGCCCTTCCGGCTGGCTGGTTTATTGCTGATAAATCTGGAGCCGGTGAGCGTGGG
TCTCGCGGTATCATTGCAGCACTGGGGCCAGATGGTAAGCCCTCCCGTATCGTAGTTATCTACACGACGG
GGAGTCAGGCAACTATGGATGAACGAAATAGACAGATCGCTGAGATAGGTGCCTCACTGATTAAGCATTG
GTAACTGTCAGACCAAGTTTACTCATATATACTTTAGATTGATTTAAAACTTCATTTTTAATTTAAAAGG
ATCTAGGTGAAGATCCTTTTTGATAATCTCATGACCAAAATCCCTTAACGTGAGTTTTCGTTCCACTGAG
CGTCAGACCCCTTAATAAGATGATCTTCTTGAGATCGTTTTGGTCTGCGCGTAATCTCTTGCTCTGAAAA
CGAAAAAACCGCCTTGCAGGGCGGTTTTTCGAAGGTTCTCTGAGCTACCAACTCTTTGAACCGAGGTAAC
TGGCTTGGAGGAGCGCAGTCACCAAAACTTGTCCTTTCAGTTTAGCCTTAACCGGCGCATGACTTCAAGA
CTAACTCCTCTAAATCAATTACCAGTGGCTGCTGCCAGTGGTGCTTTTGCATGTCTTTCCGGGTTGGACT
CAAGACGATAGTTACCGGATAAGGCGCAGCGGTCGGACTGAACGGGGGGTTCGTGCATACAGTCCAGCTT
GGAGCGAACTGCCTACCCGGAACTGAGTGTCAGGCGTGGAATGAGACAAACGCGGCCATAACAGCGGAAT
GACACCGGTAAACCGAAAGGCAGGAACAGGAGAGCGCACGAGGGAGCCGCCAGGGGAAACGCCTGGTATC
TTTATAGTCCTGTCGGGTTTCGCCACCACTGATTTGAGCGTCAGATTTCGTGATGCTTGTCAGGGGGGCG
GAGCCTATGGAAAAACGGCTTTGCCGCGGCCCTCTCACTTCCCTGTTAAGTATCTTCCTGGCATCTTCCA
GGAAATCTCCGCCCCGTTCGTAAGCCATTTCCGCTCGCCGCAGTCGAACGACCGAGCGTAGCGAGTCAGT
GAGCGAGGAAGCGGAATATATCCTGTATCACATATTCTGCTGACGCACCGGTGCAGCCTTTTTTCTCCTG
CCACATGAAGCACTTCACTGACACCCTCATCAGTGCCAACATAGTAAGCCAGTATACACTCCGCTAGCGC
TGAGGTCTGCCTCGTGAAGAAGGTGTTGCTGACTCATACCAGGCCTGAATCGCCCCATCATCCAGCCAGA
AAGTGAGGGAGCCACGGTTGATGAGAGCTTTGTTGTAGGTGGACCAGTTGGTGATTTTGAACTTTTGCTT
TGCCACGGAACGGTCTGCGTTGTCGGGAAGATGCGTGATCTGATCCTTCAACTCAGCAAAAGTTCGATTT
ATTCAACAAAGCCACGTTGTGTCTCAAAATCTCTGATGTTACATTGCACAAGATAAAAATATATCATCAT
GAACAATAAAACTGTCTGCTTACATAAACAGTAATACAAGGGGTGTTTACTAGAGGTTGATCGGGCACGT
AAGAGGTTCCAACTTTCACCATAATGAAATAAGATCACTACCGGGCGTATTTTTTGAGTTATCGAGATTT
TCAGGAGCTAAGGAAGCTAAAATGGAGAAAAAAATCACGGGATATACCACCGTTGATATATCCCAATGGC
ATCGTAAAGAACATTTTGAGGCATTTCAGTCAGTTGCTCAATGTACCTATAACCAGACCGTTCAGCTGGA
TATTACGGCCTTTTTAAAGACCGTAAAGAAAAATAAGCACAAGTTTTATCCGGCCTTTATTCACATTCTT
GCCCGCCTGATGAACGCTCACCCGGAGTTTCGTATGGCCATGAAAGACGGTGAGCTGGTGATCTGGGATA
GTGTTCACCCTTGTTACACCGTTTTCCATGAGCAAACTGAAACGTTTTCGTCCCTCTGGAGTGAATACCA
CGACGATTTCCGGCAGTTTCTCCACATATATTCGCAAGATGTGGCGTGTTACGGTGAAAACCTGGCCTAT
TTCCCTAAAGGGTTTATTGAGAATATGTTTTTTGTCTCAGCCAATCCCTGGGTGAGTTTCACCAGTTTTG
ATTTAAACGTGGCCAATATGGACAACTTCTTCGCCCCCGTTTTCACGATGGGCAAATATTATACGCAAGG
CGACAAGGTGCTGATGCCGCTGGCGATCCAGGTTCATCATGCCGTTTGTGATGGCTTCCATGTCGGCCGC
ATGCTTAATGAATTACAACAGTACTGTGATGAGTGGCAGGGCGGGGCGTAATAATACTAGCTCCGGCAAA
AAAACGGGCAAGGTGTCACCACCCTGCCCTTTTTCTTTAAAACCGAAAAGATTACTTCGCGTTTGCCACC
TGACGTCTAAGAAAAGGAATATTCAGCAATTTGCCCGTGCCGAAGAAAGGCCCACCCGTGAAGGTGAGCC
AGTGAGTTGATTGCTACGTAATTAGTTAGTTAGCCCTTAGTGACTCGAATTCGCGGCCGCTTCTAGAGTT
ATGACAACTTGACGGCTACATCATTCACTTTTTCTTCACAACCGGCACGGAACTCGCTCGGGCTGGCCCC
GGTGCATTTTTTAAATACCCGCGAGAAATAGAGTTGATCGTCAAAACCAACATTGCGACCGACGGTGGCG
ATAGGCATCCGGGTGGTGCTCAAAAGCAGCTTCGCCTGGCTGATACGTTGGTCCTCGCGCCAGCTTAAGA
CGCTAATCCCTAACTGCTGGCGGAAAAGATGTGACAGACGCGACGGCGACAAGCAAACATGCTGTGCGAC
GCTGGCGATATCAAAATTGCTGTCTGCCAGGTGATCGCTGATGTACTGACAAGCCTCGCGTACCCGATTA
TCCATCGGTGGATGGAGCGACTCGTTAATCGCTTCCATGCGCCGCAGTAACAATTGCTCAAGCAGATTTA
TCGCCAGCAGCTCCGAATAGCGCCCTTCCCCTTGCCCGGCGTTAATGATTTGCCCAAACAGGTCGCTGAA
ATGCGGCTGGTGCGCTTCATCCGGGCGAAAGAACCCCGTATTGGCAAATATTGACGGCCAGTTAAGCCAT
TCATGCCAGTAGGCGCGCGGACGAAAGTAAACCCACTGGTGATACCATTCGCGAGCCTCCGGATGACGAC
CGTAGTGATGAATCTCTCCTGGCGGGAACAGCAAAATATCACCCGGTCGGCAAACAAATTCTCGTCCCTG
ATTTTTCACCACCCCCTGACCGCGAATGGTGAGATTGAGAATATAACCTTTCATTCCCAGCGGTCGGTCG
ATAAAAAAATCGAGATAACCGTTGGCCTCAATCGGCGTTAAACCCGCCACCAGATGGGCATTAAACGAGT
ATCCCGGCAGCAGGGGATCATTTTGCGCTTCAGCCATACTTTTCATACTCCCGCCATTCAGAGAAGAAAC
CAATTGTCCATATTGCATCAGACATTGCCGTCACTGCGTCTTTTACTGGCTCTTCTCGCTAACCAAACCG
GTAACCCCGCTTATTAAAAGCATTCTGTAACAAAGCGGGACCAAAGCCATGACAAAAACGCGTAACAAAA
GTGTCTATAATCACGGCAGAAAAGTCCACATTGATTATTTGCACGGCGTCACACTTTGCTATGCCATAGC
ATTTTTATCCATAAGATTAGCGGATCCTACCTGACGCTTTTTATCGCAACTCTCTACTGTTTCTCCATAC
CCGTTTTTTTGGGCTAGC
