>Addgene plasmid #67966 | pJaM | addgene partial sequence | sequence record 121568 | pBAD-F 5'-ATGCCATAGCATTTTTATCC-3'
TCGCAACTCTCTACTGTTTCTCCATACCCGTTTTTTTGGGCTAGCATGTATCCGATGGATCGTATTCAAC
AAAAACATGCTCGTCAAATAGATCTGCTGGAAAATCTGACGGCAGTTATTCAGGATTATCCAAATCCAGC
CTGTATCAGGGACGAAACTGGAAAATTTATTTTTTGCAATACGCTGTTTCATGAGTCATTTCTTACACAA
GATCAAAGTGCTGAAAAATGGCTTCTGTCGCAGAGAGATTTTTGTGAATTGATCTCTGTCACAGAGATGG
AAGCATATAGGAATGAGCATACGCATCTTAATCTTGTAGAGGATGTTTTTATTCAGAATAGATTCTGGAC
AATATCTGTCCAGTCATTTCTTAATGGACACAGAAATATTATTCTGTGGCAATTTTATGATGCTGCTCAT
GTTCGTCATAAAGACAGTTATAATCAAAAAACGATTGTCAGTGATGATATCAGAAATATAATCAGAAGAA
TGAGTGATGATTCTTCTGTATCATCATATGTAAATGATGTCTTTTACTTATATAGCACCGGAATCAGTCA
TAATGCTATAGCAAGAATATTAAATATATCCATCTCCACATCAAAGAAACACGCATCTCTGATATGCGAC
TACTTCTCTGTTTCTAATAAAGATGAGTTAATTATCTTACTCTACAATAAAAAGTTTATTTATTATTTAT
ACGAGAAGGCTATGTGTATCATAAATACGCGTGATTACAAGGATGACGACGATAAGTAAGAGCTCAAAAA
AGGTAATCTCTAATGGCTAAGGTGAACCTGTATATCAGCAATGATGCCTATGAAAAAATAAATGCGATTA
TTGAGAAGCGTCGACAGGAAGGGGCAAGGGAAAAAGATGTCAGTTTTTCAGCAACAGCTTCAATGCTTCT
TGAACTGGGGCTTCGTGTACATG
