>Addgene plasmid #67966 | pJaM | addgene partial sequence | sequence record 122722 | pBbC6c-R 5'-ATTACCGCCTTTGAGTGAGC-3'
TGAAGCTTTTATTCATCATCATTTTTTGGAAAAAATCGTTCCATCTCAGATGATACCTTCTCCCTGATAT
CTTCAACCATATTGGCATATTCAAACTTTGAATTTCCGGAGACATGAGGACTGAGAGACTCAATACCCAA
AATTTTCGCTACTGATGATTGTGTTTTTACAACGCATTCAAGAAGCAATTTATTAAACTCAGTCTGATTA
AATGCAGACTCTTTACGCTCCATCTGAGCCTCATGTACACGAAGCCCCAGTTCAAGAAGCATTGAAGCTG
TTGCTGAAAAACTGACATCTTTTTCCCTTGCCCCTTCCTGTCGACGCTTCTCAATAATCGCATTTATTTT
TTCATAGGCATCATTGCTGATATACAGGTTCACCTTAGCCATTAGAGATTACCTTTTTTGAGCTCTTACT
TATCGTCGTCATCCTTGTAATCACGCGTATTTATGATACACATAGCCTTCTCNNNTAAATAATAAATAAA
CTTTTTATTGTAGAGTAAGATAATTAACTCATCTTTATTAGAAACAGAGAAGTAGTCGCATATCAGAGAT
GCGTGTTTCTTTGATGTGG
